>Addgene plasmid #177831 | pMax_mPlum_C207G/T208C | addgene full sequence | sequence record 348956 | Addgene NGS Result
GTGATGCGGTTTTGGCAGTACACCAATGGGCGTGGATAGCGGTTTGACTCACGGGGATTTCCAAGTCTCC
ACCCCATTGACGTCAATGGGAGTTTGTTTTGGCACCAAAATCAACGGGACTTTCCAAAATGTCGTAATAA
CCCCGCCCCGTTGACGCAAATGGGCGGTAGGCGTGTACGGTGGGAGGTCTATATAAGCAGAGGTCGTTTA
GTGAACCGTCAGATCACTAGTAGCTTTATTGCGGTAGTTTATCACAGTTAAATTGCTAACGCAGTCAGTG
CTCGACTGATCACAGGTAAGTATCAAGGTTACAAGACAGGTTTAAGGAGGCCAATAGAAACTGGGCTTGT
CGAGACAGAGAAGATTCTTGCGTTTCTGATAGGCACCTATTGGTCTTACTGACATCCACTTTGCCTTTCT
CTCCACAGGGGTACCGCTAGCGCTGCCACCATGGTGAGCAAGGGCGAGGAGGTCATCAAGGAGTTCATGC
GCTTCAAGGAGCACATGGAGGGCTCCGTGAACGGCCACGAGTTCGAGATCGAGGGCGAGGGCGAGGGCCG
CCCCTACGAGGGCACCCAGACCGCCAGGCTGAAGGTGACCAAGGGTGGCCCCCTGCCCTTCGCCTGGGAC
ATCCTGTCCCCTCAGATCATGTACGGGCCCAAGGCCTACGTGAAGCACCCCGCCGACATCCCCGACTACT
TGAAGCTGTCCTTCCCCGAGGGCTTCAAGTGGGAGCGCGTGATGAACTTCGAGGACGGCGGCGTGGTGAC
CGTGACCCAGGACTCCTCCCTGCAGGACGGCGAGTTCATCTACAAGGTGAAGGTGCGCGGCACCAACTTC
CCCTCCGACGGCCCCGTAATGCAGAAGAAGACCATGGGCTGGGAGGCCTCCTCCGAGCGGATGTACCCCG
AGGACGGCGCCCTGAAGGGCGAGATGAAGATGAGGCTGAGGCTGAAGGACGGCGGCCACTACGACGCCGA
GGTCAAGACCACCTACATGGCCAAGAAGCCCGTGCAGCTGCCCGGCGCCTACAAGACCGACATCAAGCTG
GACATCACCTCCCACAACGAGGACTACACCATCGTGGAACAGTACGAGCGCGCCGAGGGCCGCCACTCCA
CCGGCGCCTAGAAGCTTGAGCTCGATGAGTTTGGACAAACCACAACTAGAATGCAGTGAAAAAAATGCTT
TATTTGTGAAATTTGTGATGCTATTGCTTTATTTGTAACCATTATAAGCTGCAATAAACAAGTTAACAAC
AACAATTGCATTCATTTTATGTTTCAGGTTCAGGGGGAGGTGTGGGAGGTTTTTTAAAGCAAGTAAAACC
TCTACAAATGTGGTACTTAAGAGGGGGAGACCAAAGGGCGAGACGTTAAGGCCTCACGTGACATGTGAGC
AAAAGGCCAGCAAAAGGCCAGGAACCGTAAAAAGGCCGCGTTGCTGGCGTTTTTCCATAGGCTCCGCCCC
CCTGACGAGCATCACAAAAATCGACGCTCAAGTCAGAGGTGGCGAAACCCGACAGGACTATAAAGATACC
AGGCGTTTCCCCCTGGAAGCTCCCTCGTGCGCTCTCCTGTTCCGACCCTGCCGCTTACGGGATACCTGTC
CGCCTTTCTCCCTTCGGGAAGCGTGGCGCTTTCTCATAGCTCACGCTGTAGGTATCTCAGTTCGGTGTAG
GTCGTTCGCTCCAAGCTGGGCTGTGTGCACGAACCCCCCGTTCAGCCCGACCGCTGCGCCTTATCCGGTA
ACTATCGTCTTGAGTCCAACCCGGTAAGACACGACTTATCGCCACTGGCAGCAGCCACTGGTAACAGGAT
TAGCAGAGCGAGGTATGTAGGCGGTGCTACAGAGTTCTTGAAGTGGTGGCCTAACTACGGCTACACTAGA
AGAACAGTATTTGGTATCTGCGCTCTGCTGAAGCCAGTTACCTTCGGAAAAAGAGTTGGTAGCTCTTGAT
CCGGCAAACAAACCACCGCTGGTAGCGGTGGTTTTTTTGTTTGCAAGCAGCAGATTACGCGCAGAAAAAA
AGGATCTCAAGAAGATCCTTTGATCTTTTCTACGGGGTCTGACGCTCAGTGGAACGAAAACTCACGTTAA
GGGATTTTGGTCATGCCGTCTCAGAAGAACTCGTCAAGAAGGCGATAGAAGGCGATGCGCTGCGAATCGG
GAGCGGCGATACCGTAAAGCACGAGGAAGCGGTCAGCCCATTCGCCGCCAAGCTCTTCAGCAATATCACG
GGTAGCCAACGCTATGTCCTGATAGCGGTCCGCCACACCCAGCCGGCCACAGTCGATGAATCCAGAAAAG
CGGCCATTTTCCACCATGATATTCGGCAAGCAGGCATCGCCATGGGTCACGACGAGATCCTCGCCGTCGG
GCATGCTCGCCTTGAGCCTGGCGAACAGTTCGGCTGGCGCGAGCCCCTGATGCTCTTCGTCCAGATCATC
CTGATCGACAAGACCGGCTTCCATCCGAGTACGTGCTCTCTCGATGCGATGTTTCGCTTGGTGGTCGAAT
GGGCAGGTAGCCGGATCAAGCGTATGCAGCCGCCGCATTGCATCAGCCATGATGGATACTTTCTCGGCAG
GAGCAAGGTGAGATGACAGGAGATCCTGCCCCGGCACTTCGCCCAATAGCAGCCAGTCCCTTCCCGCTTC
AGTGACAACGTCGAGTACAGCTGCGCAAGGAACGCCCGTCGTGGCCAGCCACGATAGCCGCGCTGCCTCG
TCTTGCAGTTCATTCAGGGCACCGGACAGGTCGGTCTTGACAAAAAGAACCGGGCGCCCCTGCGCTGACA
GCCGGAACACGGCGGCATCAGAGCAGCCGATTGTCTGTTGTGCCCAGTCATAGCCGAATAGCCTCTCCAC
CCAAGCGGCCGGAGAACCTGCGTGCAATCCATCTTGTTCAATCATAATATTATTGAAGCATTTATCAGGG
TTCGTCTCGTCCCGGTCTCCTCCCATGCATGTCAATATTGGCCATTAGCCATATTATTCATTGGTTATAT
AGCATAAATCAATATTGGCTATTGGCCATTGCATACGTTGTATCTATATCATAATATGTACATTTATATT
GGCTCATGTCCAATATGACCGCCATGTTGGCATTGATTATTGACTAGTTATTAATAGTAATCAATTACGG
GGTCATTAGTTCATAGCCCATATATGGAGTTCCGCGTTACATAACTTACGGTAAATGGCCCGCCTGGCTG
ACCGCCCAACGACCCCCGCCCATTGACGTCAATAATGACGTATGTTCCCATAGTAACGCCAATAGGGACT
TTCCATTGACGTCAATGGGTGGAGTATTTACGGTAAACTGCCCACTTGGCAGTACATCAAGTGTATCATA
TGCCAAGTCCGCCCCCTATTGACGTCAATGACGGTAAATGGCCCGCCTGGCATTATGCCCAGTACATGAC
CTTACGGGACTTTCCTACTTGGCAGTACATCTACGTATTAGTCATCGCTATTACCATG
Features (pLannotate 1.2.2; 9 found; start..end, strand, type, name):
      2..201     +  promoter       CMV promoter: human cytomegalovirus (CMV) immediate early promoter
    296..428     +  intron         chimeric intron: chimera between introns from human β-globin and immunoglobulin heavy chain genes
    451..1131    +  CDS            mPlum: far-red monomeric derivative of DsRed fluorescent protein (Wang et al., 2004) mammalian codon-optimized
   1173..1254    -  polyA_signal   SV40 poly(A) signal: SV40 polyadenylation signal
   1277..1345    -  CDS            large T antigen (fragment): large T antigen from SV40 (simian virus 40)
   1452..2040    -  rep_origin     ori: high-copy-number ColE1/pMB1/pBR322/pUC origin of replication
   2121..2915    -  CDS            NeoR/KanR: aminoglycoside phosphotransferase from Tn5; aph(3')-II (or nptII); confers resistance to neomycin, kanamycin, and G418 (Geneticin®)
   2916..2942    -  promoter       AmpR promoter (fragment): bla
   3111..3488    +  enhancer       CMV enhancer: human cytomegalovirus immediate early enhancer
