[The description below was written by a language model from this plasmid's Addgene catalogue record and pLannotate feature annotations shown in this document.]
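Description:
pMax_mPlum_C207G/T208C is a compact (about 3.5 kb) mammalian expression plasmid built on the pMax backbone and carrying a mutated version of the far-red monomeric fluorescent protein mPlum, a DsRed derivative. It is propagated in E. coli at high copy from a ColE1/pUC-type origin and selected with kanamycin through the Tn5 aminoglycoside phosphotransferase gene (NeoR/KanR). In the annotated sequence this gene sits next to a fragment of the bla (AmpR) promoter, so it appears to be driven by a bacterial promoter rather than configured as a mammalian selection cassette.

The expression unit consists of the human CMV immediate-early enhancer and promoter (the enhancer annotation lies at the end of the linearised record and is contiguous with the promoter across the circular junction). This is followed by a chimeric β-globin/immunoglobulin heavy chain intron that promotes efficient transcript processing, the 681 bp synthetic, mammalian codon-optimised mPlum coding sequence, and an SV40 polyadenylation signal. The short large T antigen fragment annotated nearby is most likely part of that SV40-derived region rather than a functional gene.

The insert carries two adjacent nucleotide substitutions, C207G and T208C. According to the record, these were introduced by site-directed mutagenesis so that a single site-specific O6-methylguanine lesion can be built into the reporter. The resulting lesion-bearing plasmid is used in fluorescence-based host cell reactivation assays, in which reporter expression in transfected cells serves as a readout of MGMT repair activity. The associated work uses such reporters in multiplexed DNA repair assays based on transcriptional mutagenesis. The record does not state how the mutations affect mPlum fluorescence on their own.
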