Addgene plasmid #177831: pMax_mPlum_C207G/T208C
Purpose: Site-specific mutagenesis of mPlum for the purposes of creating a site-specific O6-MeG lesion for the purposes of measuring MGMT activity via Host Cell Reactivation (HCR).
Depositing lab: Zachary Nagel & Leona Samson. Depositing organization: Massachusetts Institute of Technology. Publication: Multiplexed DNA repair assays for multiple lesions and multiple doses via transcription inhibition and transcriptional mutagenesis. Nagel ZD, Margulies CM, Chaim IA, McRee SK, Mazzucato P, Ahmad A, Abo RP, Butty VL, Forget AL, Samson LD. Proc Natl Acad Sci U S A. 2014 May 6;111(18):E1823-32. doi: 10.1073/pnas.1401182111. Epub 2014 Apr 22. PubMed 24757057.
Backbone
  Vector backbone: pMax
  Vector type: Mammalian Expression
Growth in bacteria
  Bacterial resistance: Kanamycin, 50 μg/mL
  Growth temperature: 37°C
  Growth strain: DH5alpha
  Copy number: High Copy
Gene/Insert
  Gene/Insert name: mPlum_C207G/T208C
  Species: Synthetic
  Insert size (bp): 681
  Mutation: C207G + T208C
  Promoter: CMV
  Cloning method: Ligation Independent Cloning
  Sequencing primers: 5′ CGCAAATGGGCGGTAGGCGTG; 3′ GCAATAGCATCACAAATTTCACA
Terms and licenses: Academic/Nonprofit Terms; Industry Terms: Not Available to Industry
Depositor comments: For more information, see Piett, Pecen et al. 2021 Nat Protoc. (doi: 10.1038/s41596-021-00577-3).
How to cite: pMax_mPlum_C207G/T208C was a gift from Zachary Nagel & Leona Samson (Addgene plasmid # 177831 ; http://n2t.net/addgene:177831 ; RRID:Addgene_177831)
